>Addgene plasmid #139972 | pET30a-His6-ABP-LOXCATmut | addgene full sequence | sequence record 311162 | Addgene NGS Result
TGGCGAATGGG
[124 nt withheld, positions 12-135]
C
[91 nt withheld, positions 137-227]
A
[49 nt withheld, positions 229-277]
CCTTTGACGTTGGAGTCCACGTTCTTT
[37 nt withheld, positions 305-341]
ACCCTATCTCGGTCTATTCTTTTGATTTATAAGGGATTTTGCCGATTTCGGCCTATTGGTTAAAAAATGA
GCTGATTTAACAAAAATTTAACGCGAATTTTAACAAAATATTAACGCTTACAATTTAGGTGGCACTTTTC
GGGGAAATGTGCGCGGAACCCCTATTTGTTTATTTTTCTAAATACATTCAAATATGTATCCGCTCATGAA
TTAATTCTTAGAAAAACTCATCGAGCATCAAATGAAACTGCAATTTATTCATATCAGGATTATCAATACC
ATATTTTTGAAAAAGCCGTTTCTGTAATGAAGGAGAAAACTCACCGAGGCAGTTCCATAGGATGGCAAGA
TCCTGGTATCGGTCTGCGATTCCGACTCGTCCAACATCAATACAACCTATTAATTTCCCCTCGTCAAAAA
TAAGGTTATCAAGTGAGAAATCACCATGAGTGACGACTGAATCCGGTGAGAATGGCAAAAGTTTATGCAT
TTCTTTCCAGACTTGTTCAACAGGCCAGCCATTACGCTCGTCATCAAAATCACTCGCATCAACCAAACCG
TTATTCATTCGTGATTGCGCCTGAGCGAGACGAAATACGCGATCGCTGTTAAAAGGACAATTACAAACAG
GAATCGAATGCAACCGGCGCAGGAACACTGCCAGCGCATCAACAATATTTTCACCTGAATCAGGATATTC
TTCTAATACCTGGAATGCTGTTTTCCCGGGGATCGCAGTGGTGAGTAACCATGCATCATCAGGAGTACGG
ATAAAATGCTTGATGGTCGGAAGAGGCATAAATTCCGTCAGCCAGTTTAGTCTGACCATCTCATCTGTAA
CATCATTGGCAACGCTACCTTTGCCATGTTTCAGAAACAACTCTGGCGCATCGGGCTTCCCATACAATCG
ATAGATTGTCGCACCTGATTGCCCGACATTATCGCGAGCCCATTTATACCCATATAAATCAGCATCCATG
TTGGAATTTAATCGCGGCCTAGAGCAAGACGTTTCCCGTTGAATATGGCTCATAACACCCCTTGTATTAC
TGTTTATGTAAGCAGACAGTTTTATTGTTCATGACCAAAATCCCTTAACGTGAGTTTTCGTTCCACTGAG
CGTCAGACCCCGTAGAAAAGATCAAAGGATCTTCTTGAGATCCTTTTTTTCTGCGCGTAATCTGCTGCTT
GCAAACAAAAAAACCACCGCTACCAGCGGTGGTTTGTTTGCCGGATCAAGAGCTACCAACTCTTTTTCCG
AAGGTAACTGGCTTCAGCAGAGCGCAGATACCAAATACTGTCCTTCTAGTGTAGCCGTAGTTAGGCCACC
ACTTCAAGAACTCTGTAGCACCGCCTACATACCTCGCTCTGCTAATCCTGTTACCAGTGGCTGCTGCCAG
TGGCGATAAGTCGTGTCTTACCGGGTTGGACTCAAGACGATAGTTACCGGATAAGGCGCAGCGGTCGGGC
TGAACGGGGGGTTCGTGCACACAGCCCAGCTTGGAGCGAACGACCTACACCGAACTGAGATACCTACAGC
GTGAGCTATGAGAAAGCGCCACGCTTCCCGAAGGGAGAAAGGCGGACAGGTATCCGGTAAGCGGCAGGGT
CGGAACAGGAGAGCGCACGAGGGAGCTTCCAGGGGGAAACGCCTGGTATCTTTATAGTCCTGTCGGGTTT
CGCCACCTCTGACTTGAGCGTCGATTTTTGTGATGCTCGTCAGGGGGGCGGAGCCTATGGAAAAACGCCA
GCAACGCGGCCTTTTTACGGTTCCTGGCCTTTTGCTGGCCTTTTGCTCACATGTTCTTTCCTGCGTTATC
CCCTGATTCTGTGGATAACCGTATTACCGCCTTTGAGTGAGCTGATACCGCTCGCCGCAGCCGAACGACC
GAGCGCAGCGAGTCAGTGAGCGAGGAAGCGGAAGAGCGCCTGATGCGGTATTTTCTCCTTACGCATCTGT
GCGGTATTTCACACCGCAATGGTGCACTCTCAGTACAATCTGCTCTGATGCCGCATAGTTAAGCCAGTAT
ACACTCCGCTATCGCTACGTGACTGGGTCATGGCTGCGCCCCGACACCCGCCAACACCCGCTGACGCGCC
CTGACGGGCTTGTCTGCTCCCGGCATCCGCTTACAGACAAGCTGTGACCGTCTCCGGGAGCTGCATGTGT
CAGAGGTTTTCACCGTCATCACCGAAACGCGCGAGGCAGCTGCGGTAAAGCTCATCAGCGTGGTCGTGAA
GCGATTCACAGATGTCTGCCTGTTCATCCGCGTCCAGCTCGTTGAGTTTCTCCAGAAGCGTTAATGTCTG
GCTTCTGATAAAGCGGGCCATGTTAAGGGCGGTTTTTTCCTGTTTGGTCACTGATGCCTCCGTGTAAGGG
GGATTTCTGTTCATGGGGGTAATGATACCGATGAAACGAGAGAGGATGCTCACGATACGGGTTACTGATG
ATGAACATGCCCGGTTACTGGAACGTTGTGAGGGTAAACAACTGGCGGTATGGATGCGGCGGGACCAGAG
AAAAATCACTCAGGGTCAATGCCAGCGCTTCGTTAATACAGATGTAGGTGTTCCACAGGGTAGCCAGCAG
CATCCTGCGATGCAGATCCGGAACATAATGGTGCAGGGCGCTGACTTCCGCGTTTCCAGACTTTACGAAA
CACGGAAACCGAAGACCATTCATGTTGTTGCTCAGGTCGCAGACGTTTTGCAGCAGCAGTCGCTTCACGT
TCGCTCGCGTATCGGTGATTCATTCTGCTAACCAGTAAGGCAACCCCGCCAGCCTAGCCGGGTCCTCAAC
GACAGGAGCACGATCATGCGCACCCGTGGGGCCGCCATGCCGGCGATAATGGCCTGCTTCTCGCCGAAAC
GTTTGGTGGCGGGACCAGTGACGAAGGCTTGAGCGAGGGCGTGCAAGATTCCGAATACCGCAAGCGACAG
GCCGATCATCGTCGCGCTCCAGCGAAAGCGGTCCTCGCCGAAAATGACCCAGAGCGCTGCCGGCACCTGT
CCTACGAGTTGCATGATAAAGAAGACAGTCATAAGTGCGGCGACGATAGTCATGCCCCGCGCCCACCGGA
AGGAGCTGACTGGGTTGAAGGCTCTCAAGGGCATCGGTCGAGATCCCGGTGCCTAATGAGTGAGCTAACT
TACATTAATTGCGTTGCGCTCACTGCCCGCTTTCCAGTCGGGAAACCTGTCGTGCCAGCTGCATTAATGA
ATCGGCCAACGCGCGGGGAGAGGCGGTTTGCGTATTGGGCGCCAGGGTGGTTTTTCTTTTCACCAGTGAG
ACGGGCAACAGCTGATTGCCCTTCACCGCCTGGCCCTGAGAGAGTTGCAGCAAGCGGTCCACGCTGGTTT
GCCCCAGCAGGCGAAAATCCTGTTTGATGGTGGTTAACGGCGGGATATAACATGAGCTGTCTTCGGTATC
GTCGTATCCCACTACCGAGATGTCCGCACCAACGCGCAGCCCGGACTCGGTAATGGCGCGCATTGCGCCC
AGCGCCATCTGATCGTTGGCAACCAGCATCGCAGTGGGAACGATGCCCTCATTCAGCATTTGCATGGTTT
GTTGAAAACCGGACATGGCACTCCAGTCGCCTTCCCGTTCCGCTATCGGCTGAATTTGATTGCGAGTGAG
ATATTTATGCCAGCCAGCCAGACGCAGACGCGCCGAGACAGAACTTAATGGGCCCGCTAACAGCGCGATT
TGCTGGTGACCCAATGCGACCAGATGCTCCACGCCCAGTCGCGTACCGTCTTCATGGGAGAAAATAATAC
TGTTGATGGGTGTCTGGTCAGAGACATCAAGAAATAACGCCGGAACATTAGTGCAGGCAGCTTCCACAGC
AATGGCATCCTGGTCATCCAGCGGATAGTTAATGATCAGCCCACTGACGCGTTGCGCGAGAAGATTGTGC
ACCGCCGCTTTACAGGCTTCGACGCCGCTTCGTTCTACCATCGACACCACCACGCTGGCACCCAGTTGAT
CGGCGCGAGATTTAATCGCCGCGACAATTTGCGACGGCGCGTGCAGGGCCAGACTGGAGGTGGCAACGCC
AATCAGCAACGACTGTTTGCCCGCCAGTTGTTGTGCCACGCGGTTGGGAATGTAATTCAGCTCCGCCATC
GCCGCTTCCACTTTTTCCCGCGTTTTCGCAGAAACGTGGCTGGCCTGGTTCACCACGCGGGAAACGGTCT
GATAAGAGACACCGGCATACTCTGCGACATCGTATAACGTTACTGGTTTCACATTCACCACCCTGAATTG
ACTCTCTTCCGGGCGCTATCATGCCATACCGCGAAAGGTTTTGCGCCATTCGATGGTGTCCGGGATCTCG
ACGCTCTCCCTTATGCGACTCCTGCATTAGGAAGCAGCCCAGTAGTAGGTTGAGGCCGTTGAGCACCGCC
GCCGCAAGGAATGGTGCATGCAAGGAGATGGCGCCCAACAGTCCCCCGGCCACGGGGCCTGCCACCATAC
CCACGCCGAAACAAGCGCTCATGAGCCCGAAGTGGCGAGCCCGATCTTCCCCATCGGTGATGTCGGCGAT
ATAGGCGCCAGCAACCGCACCTGTGGCGCCGGTGATGCCGGCCACGATGCGTCCGGCGTAGAGGATCGAG
ATCGATCTCGATCCCGCGAAATTAATACGACTCACTATAGGGGAATTGTGAGCGGATAACAATTCCCCTC
TAGAAATAATTTTGTTTAACTTTAAGAAGGAGATATACATATGCATCACCATCACCATCACTCTGGCGGC
GGCAGCGACATCTGCCTTCCGCGTTGGGGATGCCTGGAGTGGGAAGATGGCGGCGGCAGCATGAAGGAGA
CTGCCGCGGCCAAATTTGAACGCCAGCACATGGACTCTCCCGACCTGGGCACAGATGATGACGATAAGGC
TATGGCAGACATTGGATCCGAATTCGAGCTCAGCCAACACAATGAGAAGAATCCGCATCAACATCAAAGC
CCGCTGCACGATAGCAGCGAGGCGAAGCCGGGTATGGACAGCCTGGCGCCGGAGGACGGTAGCCACCGTC
CGGCGGCGGAACCGACCCCGCCGGGCGCGCAGCCGACCGCGCCGGGTAGCCTGAAGGCGCCGGATACCCG
TAACGAGAAACTGAACAGCCTGGAAGACGTGCGTAAGGGTAGCGAGAACTACGCGCTGACCACCAACCAG
GGCGTTCGTATCGCGGACGATCAAAACAGCCTGCGTGCGGGCAGCCGTGGTCCGACCCTGCTGGAGGATT
TTATTCTGCGTGAAAAAATCACCCACTTCGACCACGAGCGTATTCCGGAACGTATTGTGCATGCGCGTGG
CAGCGCGGCGCATGGTTACTTCCAGCCGTATAAGAGCCTGAGCGACATTACCAAAGCGGATTTTCTGAGC
GACCCGAACAAGATCACCCCGGTGTTTGTTCGTTTCAGCACCGTGCAAGGTGGCGCGGGTAGCGCGGATA
CCGTTCGTGACATTCGTGGCTTTGCGACCAAATTCTACACCGAGGAAGGCATCTTTGATCTGGTTGGTAA
CAACACCCCGATCTTCTTTATTCAGGATGCGCACAAGTTTCCGGACTTCGTGCACGCGGTTAAACCGGAG
CCGCACTGGGCGATTCCGCAGGGTCAAAGCGCGCACGATACCTTCTGGGACTACGTGAGCCTGCAACCGG
AAACCCTGCACAACGTTATGTGGGCGATGAGCGACCGTGGTATCCCGCGTAGCTATCGTACCATGGAGGG
CTTTGGTATTCACACCTTCCGTCTGATCAACGCGGAAGGCAAGGCGACCTTTGTGCGTTTCCACTGGAAA
CCGCTGGCGGGTAAAGCGAGCCTGGTTTGGGACGAGGCGCAGAAACTGACCGGTCGTGACCCGGATTTCC
ACCGTCGTGAACTGTGGGAGGCGATTGAAGCGGGCGATTTTCCGGAATACGAGCTGGGTTTCCAACTGAT
CCCGGAGGAAGATGAATTCAAGTTTGACTTCGATCTGCTGGACCCGACCAAACTGATCCCGGAGGAACTG
GTGCCGGTTCAGCGTGTGGGCAAGATGGTTCTGAACCGTAACCCGGACAACTTCTTTGCGGAAAACGAGC
AAGCGGCGTTTCACCCGGGCCACATTGTGCCGGGTCTGGATTTCACCAACGACCCGCTGCTGCAGGGTCG
TCTGTTTAGCTATACCGATACCCAAATCAGCCGTCTGGGTGGCCCGAACTTTCACGAGATCCCGATTAAC
CGTCCGACCTGCCCGTACCACAACTTCCAGCGTGATGGCATGCACCGTATGGGTATTGACACCAACCCGG
CGAACTATGAGCCGAACAGCATCAACGACAACTGGCCGCGTGAAACCCCGCCGGGTCCGAAGCGTGGTGG
CTTTGAGAGCTACCAAGAGCGTGTGGAGGGTAACAAAGTTCGTGAGCGTAGCCCGAGCTTCGGCGAATAC
TATAGCCACCCGCGTCTGTTTTGGCTGAGCCAGACCCCGTTCGAACAACGTCACATCGTTGATGGTTTTA
GCTTCGAGCTGAGCAAGGTGGTTCGTCCGTATATTCGTGAACGTGTGGTTGATCAGCTGGCGCACATCGA
CCTGACCCTGGCGCAAGCGGTGGCGAAAAACCTGGGCATTGAGCTGACCGACGATCAGCTGAACATCACC
CCGCCGCCGGATGTTAACGGTCTGAAGAAAGACCCGAGCCTGAGCCTGTACGCGATTCCGGACGGCGATG
TGAAGGGTCGTGTGGTTGCGATCCTGCTGAACGATGAGGTTCGTAGCGCGGACCTGCTGGCGATCCTGAA
GGCGCTGAAGGCGAAAGGCGTGCACGCGAAACTGCTGTATAGCCGTATGGGCGAAGTGACCGCGGACGAT
GGTACCGTTCTGCCGATTGCGGCGACCTTTGCGGGTGCGCCGAGCCTGACCGTTGACGCGGTGATCGTTC
CGTGCGGCAACATCGCGGACATTGCGGATAACGGTGACGCGAACTACTATCTGATGGAAGCGTACAAGCA
CCTGAAACCGATTGCGCTGGCGGGCGATGCGCGTAAGTTTAAAGCGACCATCAAAATTGCGGACCAGGGC
GAGGAAGGTATCGTGGAGGCGGATAGCGCGGACGGTAGCTTCATGGACGAACTGCTGACCCTGATGGCGG
CGCACCGTGTTTGGAGCCGTATCCCGAAGATTGATAAAATTCCGGCGGCGAGCGGTGCGGGTGGCAGCGA
GGGTGGCGGTAGCGAAGGCGGTACCAGCGGTGCGACCAACAACAACGACATTGAGTACAACGCGCCGAGC
GAAATTAAGTACATCGATGTGGTTAACACCTATGACCTGGAGGAAGAGGCGAGCAAAGTGGTTCCGCACG
GCGGTTTTAACTACATCGCGGGCGCGAGCGGTGATGAGTGGACCAAGCGTGCGAACGACCGTGCGTGGAA
GCACAAACTGCTGTATCCGCGTCTGGCGCAGGATGTGGAGGCGCCGGACACCAGCACCGAAATTCTGGGT
CACAAGATCAAAGCGCCGTTCATTATGGCGCCGATTGCGGCGCATGGTCTGGCGCACACCACCAAAGAGG
CGGGTACCGCGCGTGCGGTTAGCGAATTCGGCACCATTATGAGCATCAGCGCGTACAGCGGTGCGACCTT
TGAAGAAATTAGCGAGGGTCTGAACGGCGGTCCGCGTTGGTTCCAAATTTATATGGCGAAGGACGATCAG
CAAAACCGTGATATCCTGGACGAAGCGAAAAGCGATGGCGCGACCGCGATCATTCTGACCGCGGACAGCA
CCGTGAGCGGTAACCGTGACCGTGATGTGAAGAACAAATTTGTTTACCCGTTCGGCATGCCGATTGTTCA
GCGTTATCTGCGTGGCACCGCGGAGGGTATGAGCCTGAACAACATTTACGGTGCGAGCAAGCAAAAAATC
AGCCCGCGTGACATTGAAGAAATTGCGGGTCACAGCGGTCTGCCGGTGTTCGTTAAGGGTATCCAGCACC
CGGAAGACGCGGATATGGCGATTAAACGTGGCGCGAGCGGTATCTGGGTTAGCAACGCGGGTGCGGCGCA
ACTGTATGAAGCGCCGGGTAGCTTTGATACCCTGCCGGCGATTGCGGAACGTGTTAACAAGCGTGTGCCG
ATCGTTTTCGACAGCGGCGTGCGTCGTGGTGAACACGTTGCGAAAGCGCTGGCGAGCGGTGCGGATGTGG
TTGCGCTGGGTCGTCCGGTGCTGTTTGGTCTGGCGCTGGGCGGTTGGCAGGGTGCGTACAGCGTGCTGGA
TTATTTCCAAAAAGACCTGACCCGTGTTATGCAGCTGACCGGTAGCCAAAATGTTGAGGACCTGAAGGGC
CTGGACCTGTTTGATAACCCGTATGGCTATGAGTATTAACTCGAGCACCACCACCACCACCACTGAGATC
CGGCTGCTAACAAAGCCCGAAAGGAAGCTGAGTTGGCTGCTGCCACCGCTGAGCAATAACTAGCATAACC
CCTTGGGGCCTCTAAACGGGTCTTGAGGGGTTTTTTGCTGAAAGGAGGAACTATATCCGGAT
Features (pLannotate 1.2.2; 22 found; start..end, strand, type, name):
     12..440     +  rep_origin     f1 ori (sequence partly withheld): f1 bacteriophage origin of replication; arrow indicates direction of (+) strand synthesis
    493..550     +  promoter       AmpR promoter (fragment): bla
    559..1374    -  CDS            KanR: aminoglycoside phosphotransferase; aph(3')-Ia; confers resistance to kanamycin in bacteria or G418 (Geneticin®) in eukaryotes
   1496..2084    +  rep_origin     ori: high-copy-number ColE1/pMB1/pBR322/pUC origin of replication
   2270..2409    -  misc_feature   bom: basis of mobility region from pBR322
   2511..2702    -  CDS            rop: Rop protein, which maintains plasmids at low copy number; rop
   2719..3099    +  CDS            YPB1_ECOLX: Protein predicted: Swiss-Prot protein existence level 4. From Escherichia coli.
   3171..3462    -  CDS            TcR (fragment): tetracycline efflux protein; tet; confers resistance to tetracycline
   3477..3498    -  protein_bind   CAP binding site: CAP binding activates transcription in the presence of cAMP. E. coli catabolite activator protein
   3511..4593    -  CDS            lacI: lac repressor; lacI; The lac repressor binds to the lac operator to inhibit transcription in E. coli. This inhibition can be relieved by adding lactose or isopropyl-β-D-thiogalactopyranoside (IPTG).
   4594..4671    -  promoter       lacI promoter: lacI
   4679..4958    -  CDS            TcR (fragment): tetracycline efflux protein; tet; confers resistance to tetracycline
   4984..5002    +  promoter       T7 promoter: promoter for bacteriophage T7 RNA polymerase
   5003..5027    +  protein_bind   lac operator: The lac repressor binds to the lac operator to inhibit transcription in E. coli. This inhibition can be relieved by adding lactose or isopropyl-β-D-thiogalactopyranoside (IPTG). lac repressor encoded by lacI
   5042..5064    +  RBS            RBS: efficient ribosome binding site from bacteriophage T7 gene 10 (Olins and Rangwala, 1989)
   5075..5092    +  CDS            7xHis (fragment): 6xHis affinity tag
   5183..5206    +  CDS            S-Tag (fragment): affinity and epitope tag derived from pancreatic ribonuclease A
   5270..7528    +  CDS            katE: CATE_ECOLI - Experimental evidence at protein level: Swiss-Prot protein existence level 1. Decomposes hydrogen peroxide into water and oxygen; serves to protect cells from the toxic effects of hydrogen peroxide. From Escherichia coli (strain K12).
   7589..8695    +  CDS            lctO (fragment): LA2M_STRIN - Protein inferred from homology: Swiss-Prot protein existence level 3. Involved in the L-lactate aerobic metabolism. From Streptococcus iniae (Streptococcus shiloi).
   8717..8734    +  CDS            9xHis (fragment): 9xHis affinity tag
   8744..8793    +  CDS            SET1 (fragment): solubility-enhancement tag derived from T7 phage gene 10B
   8801..8848    +  terminator     T7 terminator: transcription terminator for bacteriophage T7 RNA polymerase
