[The description below was written by a language model from this plasmid's Addgene catalogue record and pLannotate feature annotations shown in this document.]
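Description:
pET30a-His6-ABP-LOXCATmut is a bacterial expression plasmid built on the pET30a backbone for producing a recombinant fusion enzyme in E. coli. It is selected with kanamycin through the aph(3')-Ia KanR gene and replicates from a ColE1/pBR322-type origin; the annotation also shows the bom and rop elements and an f1 phage origin, and the catalogue lists it as high copy. The sequenced record is 8,873 nt. The catalogue figure of 8,880 bp given as "backbone without insert" is close to this, so it appears to be the size of the whole plasmid rather than of the empty vector.

Expression follows the standard pET arrangement. A T7 promoter with an adjacent lac operator and the T7 gene 10 ribosome binding site drives the open reading frame, the plasmid-borne lacI provides repression that IPTG relieves, and a T7 terminator closes the unit. The roughly 3.6 kb insert was cloned between NdeI and XhoI and encodes an N-terminal His6 tag, then a segment corresponding to the "ABP" in the name, which neither the record nor the annotation defines. E. coli catalase (katE) and lactate oxidase follow in that order in the feature table. The oxidase was matched by homology to a Streptococcus lctO entry, but the catalogue states that it comes from A. viridans. A second His-tag match lies downstream of the oxidase, though the record does not say whether it is translated. The short S-Tag and SET1 fragments are probably partial annotation hits.

The lactate oxidase carries H265A and R268A substitutions (original LOX numbering) that make it catalytically dead. This construct therefore serves as the inactive control for His6-ABP-LOXCAT, an engineered enzyme designed to act on circulating lactate and relieve intracellular NADH:NAD+ imbalance.
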