Addgene plasmid #139972: pET30a-His6-ABP-LOXCATmut
Purpose: A control for His6-ABP-LOXCAT where LOX is catalytically dead (mutations H265A and R268A)
Depositing lab: Vamsi Mootha. Depositing organization: Massachusetts General Hospital. Publication: An engineered enzyme that targets circulating lactate to alleviate intracellular NADH:NAD(+) imbalance. Patgiri A, Skinner OS, Miyazaki Y, Schleifer G, Marutani E, Shah H, Sharma R, Goodman RP, To TL, Robert Bao X, Ichinose F, Zapol WM, Mootha VK. Nat Biotechnol. 2020 Jan 13. pii: 10.1038/s41587-019-0377-7. doi: 10.1038/s41587-019-0377-7. PubMed 31932725.
Backbone
  Vector backbone: pET30a
  Backbone size w/o insert (bp): 8880
  Vector type: Bacterial Expression
Growth in bacteria
  Bacterial resistance: Kanamycin, 50 μg/mL
  Growth temperature: 37°C
  Growth strain: DH5alpha
  Copy number: High Copy
Gene/Insert
  Gene/Insert name: A fusion of lactate oxidase from A. viridans and catalase from E. coli (alt name: His6-ABP-LOXCATmut)
  Species: Lactate oxidase from A. viridans and Catalase from E. coli
  Insert size (bp): 3639
  Mutation: Mutation in H265A and R268A in LOX (used original numbering for LOX)
  Promoter: T7
  Tag / fusion protein: His6 (N terminal on backbone)
  Cloning method: Restriction Enzyme; 5′ cloning site NdeI (unknown if destroyed); 3′ cloning site XhoI (unknown if destroyed)
  Sequencing primers: 5′ TTGTGAGCGGATAACAATTCCCC; 3′ AAGGGGTTATGCTAGTTATTGCTCAG
Resource information
  A portion of this plasmid was derived from a plasmid made by: Synthesized by Genscript Biotech
Terms and licenses: Academic/Nonprofit Terms; Industry Terms: Not Available to Industry
How to cite: pET30a-His6-ABP-LOXCATmut was a gift from Vamsi Mootha (Addgene plasmid # 139972 ; http://n2t.net/addgene:139972 ; RRID:Addgene_139972)
